>Addgene plasmid #234021 | makeTCR_Hs.TRBV5-6 | addgene full sequence | sequence record 468335 | Addgene NGS Result
CGTCTCACCATGGGCCCCGGGCTCCTCTGCTGGGCACTGCTTTGTCTCCTGGGAGCAGGCTTAGTGGACG
CTGGAGTCACCCAAAGTCCCACACACCTGATCAAAACGAGAGGACAGCAAGTGACTCTGAGATGCTCTCC
TAAGTCTGGGCATGACACTGTGTCCTGGTACCAACAGGCCCTGGGTCAGGGGCCCCAGTTTATCTTTCAG
TATTATGAGGAGGAAGAGAGACAGAGAGGCAACTTCCCTGATCGATTCTCAGGTCACCAGTTCCCTAACT
ATAGCTCTGAGCTGAATGTGAACGCCTTGTTGCTGGGGGACTCGGCCCTCTATCTCTGTGTGAGACGCAG
GGAAGATGGCCGCGAAGAAAACGTCATAGCTGTTTCCTGACTGACCATTTAAATCATACCTGACCTCCAT
AGCAGAAAGTCAAAAGCCTCCGACCGGAGGCTTTTGACTTGATCGGCACGTAAGAGGTTCCAACTTTCAC
CATAATGAAATAAGATCACTACCGGGCGTATTTTTTGAGTTATCGAGATTTTCAGGAGCTAAGGAAGCTA
AAATGGAGAAAAAAATCACTGGATATACCACCGTTGATATATCCCAATGGCATCGTAAAGAACATTTTGA
GGCATTTCAGTCAGTTGCTCAATGTACCTATAACCAGACCGTTCAGCTGGATATTACGGCCTTTTTAAAG
ACCGTAAAGAAAAATAAGCACAAGTTTTATCCGGCCTTTATTCACATTCTTGCCCGCCTGATGAATGCTC
ATCCGGAATTTCGTATGGCAATGAAAGACGGTGAGCTGGTGATATGGGATAGTGTTCACCCTTGTTACAC
CGTTTTCCATGAGCAAACTGAAACGTTTTCATCGCTCTGGAGTGAATACCACGACGATTTCCGGCAGTTT
CTACACATATATTCGCAAGATGTGGCGTGTTACGGTGAAAACCTGGCCTATTTCCCTAAAGGGTTTATTG
AGAATATGTTTTTTGTCTCAGCCAATCCCTGGGTGAGTTTCACCAGTTTTGATTTAAACGTGGCCAATAT
GGACAACTTCTTCGCCCCCGTTTTCACCATGGGCAAATATTATACGCAAGGCGACAAGGTGCTGATGCCG
CTGGCGATTCAGGTTCATCATGCCGTTTGTGATGGCTTCCATGTCGGCAGAATGCTTAATGAATTACAAC
AGTACTGCGATGAGTGGCAGGGCGGGGCGTAATGAGGGCCCAAATGTAATCACCTGGCTCACCTTCGGGT
GGGCCTTTCTGCGTTGCTGGCGTTTTTCCATAGGCTCCGCCCCCCTGACGAGCATCACAAAAATCGATGC
TCAAGTCAGAGGTGGCGAAACCCGACAGGACTATAAAGATACCAGGCGTTTCCCCCTGGAAGCTCCCTCG
TGCGCTCTCCTGTTCCGACCCTGCCGCTTACCGGATACCTGTCCGCCTTTCTCCCTTCGGGAAGCGTGGC
GCTTTCTCATAGCTCACGCTGTAGGTATCTCAGTTCGGTGTAGGTCGTTCGCTCCAAGCTGGGCTGTGTG
CACGAACCCCCCGTTCAGCCCGACCGCTGCGCCTTATCCGGTAACTATCGTCTTGAGTCCAACCCGGTAA
GACACGACTTATCGCCACTGGCAGCAGCCACTGGTAACAGGATTAGCAGAGCGAGGTATGTAGGCGGTGC
TACAGAGTTCTTGAAGTGGTGGCCTAACTACGGCTACACTAGAAGAACAGTATTTGGTATCTGCGCTCTG
CTGAAGCCAGTTACCTCGGAAAAAGAGTTGGTAGCTCTTGATCCGGCAAACAAACCACCGCTGGTAGCGG
TGGTTTTTTTGTTTGCAAGCAGCAGATTACGCGCAGAAAAAAAGGATCTCAAGAAGATCCTTTGATTTTC
TACCGAAGAAAGGCCCACCCGTGAAGGTGAGCCAGTGAGTTGATTGCAGTCCAGTTACGCTGGAGTCTGA
GGCTCGTCCTGAATGATATCAAGCTTGAATTCGTTTGTAAAACGACGGCCAGTGCTAACCGTATCGCATT
GGCCATACCTACA
Features (pLannotate 1.2.2; 8 found; start..end, strand, type, name):
     10..339     +  CDS            TRBV5-6: TVB56_HUMAN - Also known as TCRBV5S2 From Homo sapiens (Human).
    428..459     +  terminator     tonB terminator: bidirectional E. coli tonB-P14 transcription terminator
    460..562     +  promoter       cat promoter: promoter of the E. coli cat gene encoding chloramphenicol acetyltransferase
    563..1219    +  CDS            cat: CAT_ECOLX - Experimental evidence at protein level: Swiss-Prot protein existence level 1. This enzyme is an effector of chloramphenicol resistance in bacteria. From Escherichia coli. This protein is used as a marker in many commonly used cloning vectors, such as pACYC184.
   1246..1273    +  terminator     T7Te terminator: phage T7 early transcription terminator
   1285..1872    -  rep_origin     ori: high-copy-number ColE1/pMB1/pBR322/pUC origin of replication
   1894..1923    -  terminator     T3Te terminator: phage T3 early transcription terminator
   1995..2014    -  CDS            lacZα (fragment): LacZα fragment of β-galactosidase; lacZ fragment
