[The description below was written by a language model from this plasmid's Addgene catalogue record and pLannotate feature annotations shown in this document.]
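Description:
makeTCR_Hs.TRBV5-6 is a small synthetic-biology part plasmid (about 2.0 kb) that stores a single human T cell receptor beta variable gene segment, TRBV5-6, as a module for the makeTCR assembly system. It is built on the custom pmakeTCR backbone (about 1.7 kb), a minimal bacterial cloning vector. Propagation in E. coli relies on a high-copy ColE1/pUC-type origin, and selection is by chloramphenicol, with the chloramphenicol acetyltransferase (cat) gene driven by its own cat promoter. Three transcription terminators (tonB, T7Te and T3Te) flank the resistance cassette and the origin, an arrangement that generally insulates the stored part from read-through transcription. A short lacZα remnant is also annotated, probably a leftover of the cloning region near the M13 sequencing primer sites.

The payload is the roughly 333 bp human TRBV5-6 coding segment, of synthetic origin. The record lists no promoter for it, and no eukaryotic regulatory elements, tags or reporters are annotated, so the plasmid is not an expression construct in its own right. It is a donor of a defined sequence block. The insert is bounded by the four-base junctions CCAT at the 5′ end and TGTG at the 3′ end, both retained after cloning. Such short defined junctions are consistent with overhang-directed, ordered ligation to neighbouring parts, although the record does not name the enzyme used. According to the stated purpose and the associated publication, it serves as one member of a library of V gene modules that are combined with other components to build complete T cell receptor sequences in a single-step, modular synthesis reaction.
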