Addgene plasmid #234021: makeTCR_Hs.TRBV5-6
Purpose: Hs TRBV gene for makeTCR assembly
Depositing lab: Michael Platten. Depositing organization: Deutsches Krebsforschungszentrum (DKFZ). Publication: makeTCR: A Modular Platform for Rapid, Flexible, Scalable, Single-Step T Cell Receptor Synthesis. Hamberger M, Neuhoff M-T, Pietrantonio SV, Boschert T, Maldonado Torres C, Errerd A, Tan CL, Lindner JM, Platten M, Green EW. bioRxiv 2025.04.27.647198 10.1101/2025.04.27.647198.
Backbone
  Vector backbone: pmakeTCR
  Backbone manufacturer: custom
  Backbone size w/o insert (bp): 1710
  Vector type: Synthetic Biology
Growth in bacteria
  Bacterial resistance: Chloramphenicol, 25 μg/mL
  Growth temperature: 37°C
  Growth strain: DH5alpha
  Copy number: High Copy
Gene/Insert
  Gene/Insert name: TRBV5-6 (alt name: ENSG00000260106)
  Species: H. sapiens (human)
  Insert size (bp): 333
  Entrez Gene: TRBV5-6 (a.k.a. TCRBV5S2, TCRBV5S6, TRBV56)
  Promoter: n/a
  Cloning method: Restriction Enzyme; 5′ cloning site CCAT (not destroyed); 3′ cloning site TGTG (not destroyed)
  Sequencing primers: 5′ M13 (-21) Forward; 3′ M13 Reverse
Resource information
  A portion of this plasmid was derived from a plasmid made by: synthetic
Terms and licenses: Academic/Nonprofit Terms; Industry Terms: Not Available to Industry
Depositor comments: Please visit https://doi.org/10.1101/2025.04.27.647198 for bioRxiv preprint.
How to cite: makeTCR_Hs.TRBV5-6 was a gift from Michael Platten (Addgene plasmid # 234021 ; http://n2t.net/addgene:234021 ; RRID:Addgene_234021)
